>Addgene plasmid #49137 | pEMS2112 | depositor full sequence | sequence record 73238 | pEMS2112 sequence 7404 bps
CTGCGCGCTCGCTCGCTCACTGAGGCCGCCCGGGCAAAGCCCGGGCGTCGGGCGACCTTTGGTCGCCCGG
CCTCAGTGAGCGAGCGAGCGCGCAGAGAGGGAGTGGCCAACTCCATCACTAGGGGTTCCTTGTAGTTAAT
GATTAACCCGCCATGCTACTTATCTACGTAGCCATGCTCTAGGAAGATCGGAATTCCCTAGGCCGGCCAC
GCGTGTTGCCACCGGATGAAAGGTGGAGGAGGCAGAAACCTAAACAAGTGAATTCAATTACATCTGAAAA
AGATTAGGCTAAATTAGGATTCATTCCTTGGGCCAGTTCCAGGAAATATTTGTGAAAAGTTGGTTGAAAG
AATACTACCATCTAAACCCTAATTTTGCTATTACGTAAAAGCCCCGATTCCTTTGCAGTAAAACATTAGA
AAATGTTTTCCTCATTTTGTTTTTGCTACTGGTGTGTGACCTCTTAATTTAATTTTGGTTTTTGCTCATA
TAAATCAATGGCCGTGGAAACTTTTTCCTGTGGTGCAGCAAAGACAGGGGAAAAGTAGAACATCAGTAAT
TATATTTTAGGCACTTAATTTATTTAATGAGCAGTTATCAAGCACCCTTAATGGTTCCAGCCATAAACTA
TAGGCTCCTCCCGCTCCCTCGGCCTCCAGGTTCAATAAGGATTACATCATGGAGCAAGTATGCGGGGCAG
CCTGAGAATCAAAGCCGTCAGCACCGGCGGCTGGTTAACTGTACTGTTGCTGAAACACATCCTTCCCACC
CCCTCCCCGCGCCCCTCTCCCTGCCCCGGCCCTCTGCTTTTCGTACCATTAAGGATAGCATTATTGGGGA
GAGGAAAATCTGATCAAAACTGTCGACCGCCAACGACAGATTTTCTATGGATTCTATAAAGGCCACCTTA
ACGATTTCCCTAATTAATGGATGACATCTTTGGCTGAAGGAGAAACGATGGATTCGACTCTGTCTTCGTC
TTTGTTAACCTTCTAATTAACTTTCGTAGGTCACCCAGGTCTCCCAAACCTGAAAAGTGAAGAGGCCCAT
TGTGCGAGGAGCAGTAAACTTACTTTTTCTGCTGGGGTACTTAAAAGGGAGAGCGGCTATAGGCCGAGAA
AAATAACTCCATTTAAAAGCTTTGTGGCTGCAGAGAATACATAGGTCCCTCCCTTAGAAAATAATTGAAA
CACCTTTTATACCAATATTTCTATGCATAATAAAAACAAATTAGCAAAATGCATCTAAATTCAGCAGCAC
TTTCAAATTACCTTTTTTGGAATGTAAGCCTCTGCAAGTCAACAAAAGGAGTTGGGTTTAGAGAGAAAAT
TGCAACTGCAACAGCTATCAGCCTTTATGCTGAGAGAGCAAGTTACACCTGAAATTTTAGAGGCTAAGGA
GAAATGTCTGCAACCTACCTCCTCAGTTGTGAACTCCTGTACCTGAAAGGCCAAATCCTCCTCCTCCCAG
CAGGCAATCATCTTATGCCCTGAAGCATGAGATCTGATTACCCCTATCATCATCTTAGCTTGCATAGATA
CAGATGTTATTAACGGCTGTAGTTTATCCAACCCTTTTTTAAAACGCAGCTGCAGCATTTGACTTGGGGA
CCTCCTGTGAATCCCACTGGTTGACTCCGTCTTGCACAAAGCACGTGGGGTTTGGGGGAGGGAGAAGAGA
GAGGGAGGTTTGTTTTGTTTTGGAGGGTTTTTTTTTTTTTTTTTTGAATCAGAGTTCCCTAAATAGCCAC
TCGGCATCTTTGTAAGTGATGTGAATTCTGAAATTACTTACTAGAATAGGACAACAGAGTACTGTGTGAA
CTAGATCTGTTGGAAACAAAGCATAGTAGAATGTATGATGCTTTTCACTTCATTGGCAGAGATCAAATAT
GTGGTCCTGATATACTCATCCACATAATAAAGAATTGTAGCTTATTCTGAAATATATTGGCCACATTCAA
ACTGGAGTACCTGGTTTTACATAACAATTGTTTCTACAGAAGACCCCATCCTCAGCCCTGACTTTCCGTA
GATATGTGCAAAATGAGTAAATTACTCACCTCGGGCCAGATCCAAGTTTTACCCAACAGAAGGGGCACCG
GACCAAGAATGAACCAACTCACATGGCCATGTCCGGCGCGCACAATCACACGCCAGCACACAGCCACCCA
ATTTCTTCCGCGAATCTATCTGGCACTCTGGAGAGAGGGGGAAAAGCGTTTTGAGAAAGCCCCGTCACCC
CTCCCCTTCCTTCTTGCCGTGAAATATACGAATTCATTTTTATTACGAGCCGCACCGTCCTCACCATCAC
GCACGCACAGAGCCACACTCCCATATTCACACTTTCTAACTCGTAAGCTCCGACAGCGCCTGCATTTTCT
TTGGGAGCCGCTTGGAGGTTCATTAATATCATTAGCATTTAACCCCCTCCCTCTTCCCATCCCCTCCCCG
CACATGGCTGACGTCAGACCCCGCCAGGAGTTGGGGGAAAAGCTAAGTGGGCCAGGGACGCCCTATTCCC
CTCCCCGCGGCTGCCTGTCAGAGCGCTTCTGGAGATATTACAGGGGACCCAGCCCGCAGCGACAGGCACA
AAGTCACGGGGTAATGAACTTCGGGGACCCTTCGCCGCTGCGTGCGCGGCTCTCCCCGGAAACCCGGACC
TGGCCGCCTCTTCCCTCGGAAGATTTCCCAGCAATCTAGTTTTCCCACTCTGCGCTTGGGTTCCGGCAGC
GCGGAGCCCGTCTGCCTCTGAGACTGCGGTAGTGTTTTCCTTCTTTCCTTGGGAGACCAGCGGTCGGCAG
AGATTGCCCACACTCTGCATGCCTATGTAGAGGGAGAGATCGAAGACTGAGTGACAGGAATGGGGAAAAA
GAGGGATTTCGCTCCGTAGGAAGGCCATTTTCGTGTCTCCATCTCTGTCTTTCAACATCCCTCTCTTGCT
GTTCTTCCTTCTTCCTCAGTCTTCCTGTCCATCTCTCCATCTGTCTGTCCATGTGTGTGTCCATATCAAG
CAGCATTCCCAGCAGCTGCGGTTTTGCAAGAGCCGGGAAGAAACTTAAGGATGCTTAAATTTCCACTGTT
GGACGAATTCTGAGCGCCCAGGGAGCAGCGCAGCGCGCGACTGACACCCACCTGTCCCGCCCAGGAGCCT
TGCAGGCTGGAGGGCAGCTGGAGAGCGGCGGCGCCCGGCGGCGAGGCGGGCGCTGCCGGCCGGGACTCGG
GCAGCGCCCACCAACCGCTGGCGCGCCGAAGTTGGTCGTGAGGCACTGGGCAGGTAAGTATCAAGGTTAC
AAGACAGGTTTAAGGAGACCAATAGAAACTGGGCTTGTCGAGACAGAGAAGACTCTTGCGTTTCTGATAG
GCACCTATTGGTCTTACTGACATCCACTTTGCCTTTCTCTCCACAGGTGTCCACTCCCAGGCGGCCGCCA
CCATGGTGAGCAAGGGCGAGGAGCTGTTCACCGGGGTGGTGCCCATCCTGGTCGAGCTGGACGGCGACGT
AAACGGCCACAAGTTCAGCGTGTCCGGCGAGGGCGAGGGCGATGCCACCTACGGCAAGCTGACCCTGAAG
TTCATCTGCACCACCGGCAAGCTGCCCGTGCCCTGGCCCACCCTCGTGACCACCTTCACCTACGGCGTGC
AGTGCTTCGCCCGCTACCCCGACCACATGAAGCAGCACGACTTCTTCAAGTCCGCCATGCCCGAAGGCTA
CGTCCAGGAGCGCACCATCTTCTTCAAGGACGACGGCAACTACAAGACCCGCGCCGAGGTGAAGTTCGAG
GGCGACACCCTGGTGAACCGCATCGAGCTGAAGGGCATCGACTTCAAGGAGGACGGCAACATCCTGGGGC
ACAAGCTGGAGTACAACTACAACAGCCACAAGGTCTATATCACCGCCGACAAGCAGAAGAACGGCATCAA
GGTGAACTTCAAGACCCGCCACAACATCGAGGACGGCAGCGTGCAGCTCGCCGACCACTACCAGCAGAAC
ACCCCCATCGGCGACGGCCCCGTGCTGCTGCCCGACAACCACTACCTGAGCACCCAGTCCGCCCTGAGCA
AAGACCCCAACGAGAAGCGCGATCACATGGTCCTGCTGGAGTTCGTGACCGCCGCCGGGATCACTCTCGG
CATGGACGAGCTGTACAAGTAAGCGGCCGCGATCGCAGACATGATAAGATACATTGATGAGTTTGGACAA
ACCACAACTAGAATGCAGTGAAAAAAATGCTTTATTTGTGAAATTTGTGATGCTATTGCTTTATTTGTAA
CCATTATAAGCTGCAATAAACAAGTTAACAACAACAATTGCATTCATTTTATGTTTCAGGTTCAGGGGGA
GATGTGGGAGGTTTTTTAAAGCAAGTAAAACCTCTACAAATGTGGTAGTCGAAATTCCCGATAAGGATCT
TCCTAGAGCATGGCTACGTAGATAAGTAGCATGGCGGGTTAATCATTAACTACAAGGAACCCCTAGTGAT
GGAGTTGGCCACTCCCTCTCTGCGCGCTCGCTCGCTCACTGAGGCCGGGCGACCAAAGGTCGCCCGACGC
CCGGGCTTTGCCCGGGCGGCCTCAGTGAGCGAGCGAGCGCGCAGCCTTAATTAACCTAATTCACTGGCCG
TCGTTTTACAACGTCGTGACTGGGAAAACCCTGGCGTTACCCAACTTAATCGCCTTGCAGCACATCCCCC
TTTCGCCAGCTGGCGTAATAGCGAAGAGGCCCGCACCGATCGCCCTTCCCAACAGTTGCGCAGCCTGAAT
GGCGAATGGG
[124 nt withheld, positions 4771-4894]
C
[91 nt withheld, positions 4896-4986]
A
[49 nt withheld, positions 4988-5036]
CCTTTGACGTTGGAGTCCACGTTCTTT
[37 nt withheld, positions 5064-5100]
ACCCTATCTCGGTCTATTCTTTTGATTTATAAGGGATTTTGCCGATTTCGGCCTATTGGTTAAAAAATGA
GCTGATTTAACAAAAATTTAACGCGAATTTTAACAAAATATTAACGCTTACAATTTAGGTGGCACTTTTC
GGGGAAATGTGCGCGGAACCCCTATTTGTTTATTTTTCTAAATACATTCAAATATGTATCCGCTCATGAG
ACAATAACCCTGATAAATGCTTCAATAATATTGAAAAAGGAAGAGTATGAGTATTCAACATTTCCGTGTC
GCCCTTATTCCCTTTTTTGCGGCATTTTGCCTTCCTGTTTTTGCTCACCCAGAAACGCTGGTGAAAGTAA
AAGATGCTGAAGATCAGTTGGGTGCACGAGTGGGTTACATCGAACTGGATCTCAACAGCGGTAAGATCCT
TGAGAGTTTTCGCCCCGAAGAACGTTTTCCAATGATGAGCACTTTTAAAGTTCTGCTATGTGGCGCGGTA
TTATCCCGTATTGACGCCGGGCAAGAGCAACTCGGTCGCCGCATACACTATTCTCAGAATGACTTGGTTG
AGTACTCACCAGTCACAGAAAAGCATCTTACGGATGGCATGACAGTAAGAGAATTATGCAGTGCTGCCAT
AACCATGAGTGATAACACTGCGGCCAACTTACTTCTGACAACGATCGGAGGACCGAAGGAGCTAACCGCT
TTTTTGCACAACATGGGGGATCATGTAACTCGCCTTGATCGTTGGGAACCGGAGCTGAATGAAGCCATAC
CAAACGACGAGCGTGACACCACGATGCCTGTAGCAATGGCAACAACGTTGCGCAAACTATTAACTGGCGA
ACTACTTACTCTAGCTTCCCGGCAACAATTAATAGACTGGATGGAGGCGGATAAAGTTGCAGGACCACTT
CTGCGCTCGGCCCTTCCGGCTGGCTGGTTTATTGCTGATAAATCTGGAGCCGGTGAGCGTGGGTCTCGCG
GTATCATTGCAGCACTGGGGCCAGATGGTAAGCCCTCCCGTATCGTAGTTATCTACACGACGGGGAGTCA
GGCAACTATGGATGAACGAAATAGACAGATCGCTGAGATAGGTGCCTCACTGATTAAGCATTGGTAACTG
TCAGACCAAGTTTACTCATATATACTTTAGATTGATTTAAAACTTCATTTTTAATTTAAAAGGATCTAGG
TGAAGATCCTTTTTGATAATCTCATGACCAAAATCCCTTAACGTGAGTTTTCGTTCCACTGAGCGTCAGA
CCCCGTAGAAAAGATCAAAGGATCTTCTTGAGATCCTTTTTTTCTGCGCGTAATCTGCTGCTTGCAAACA
AAAAAACCACCGCTACCAGCGGTGGTTTGTTTGCCGGATCAAGAGCTACCAACTCTTTTTCCGAAGGTAA
CTGGCTTCAGCAGAGCGCAGATACCAAATACTGTTCTTCTAGTGTAGCCGTAGTTAGGCCACCACTTCAA
GAACTCTGTAGCACCGCCTACATACCTCGCTCTGCTAATCCTGTTACCAGTGGCTGCTGCCAGTGGCGAT
AAGTCGTGTCTTACCGGGTTGGACTCAAGACGATAGTTACCGGATAAGGCGCAGCGGTCGGGCTGAACGG
GGGGTTCGTGCACACAGCCCAGCTTGGAGCGAACGACCTACACCGAACTGAGATACCTACAGCGTGAGCT
ATGAGAAAGCGCCACGCTTCCCGAAGGGAGAAAGGCGGACAGGTATCCGGTAAGCGGCAGGGTCGGAACA
GGAGAGCGCACGAGGGAGCTTCCAGGGGGAAACGCCTGGTATCTTTATAGTCCTGTCGGGTTTCGCCACC
TCTGACTTGAGCGTCGATTTTTGTGATGCTCGTCAGGGGGGCGGAGCCTATGGAAAAACGCCAGCAACGC
GGCCTTTTTACGGTTCCTGGCCTTTTGCTGGCCTTTTGCTCACATGTTCTTTCCTGCGTTATCCCCTGAT
TCTGTGGATAACCGTATTACCGCCTTTGAGTGAGCTGATACCGCTCGCCGCAGCCGAACGACCGAGCGCA
GCGAGTCAGTGAGCGAGGAAGCGGAAGAGCGCCCAATACGCAAACCGCCTCTCCCCGCGCGTTGGCCGAT
TCATTAATGCAGCTGGCACGACAGGTTTCCCGACTGGAAAGCGGGCAGTGAGCGCAACGCAATTAATGTG
AGTTAGCTCACTCATTAGGCACCCCAGGCTTTACACTTTATGCTTCCGGCTCGTATGTTGTGTGGAATTG
TGAGCGGATAACAATTTCACACAGGAAACAGCTATGACCATGATTACGCCAGATTTAATTAAGG
Features (pLannotate 1.2.2; 15 found; start..end, strand, type, name):
   3274..3406    +  intron         chimeric intron: chimera between introns from human β-globin and immunoglobulin heavy chain genes
   3433..4152    +  CDS            EmGFP: Emerald GFP mammalian codon-optimized
   4175..4296    -  polyA_signal   SV40 poly(A) signal: SV40 polyadenylation signal
   4319..4387    -  CDS            large T antigen (fragment): large T antigen from SV40 (simian virus 40)
   4465..4595    +  repeat_region  AAV2 ITR (fragment): inverted terminal repeat of adeno-associated virus serotype 2 inverted
   4609..4766    +  CDS            lacZα (fragment): LacZα fragment of β-galactosidase; lacZ fragment
   4771..5199    +  rep_origin     f1 ori (sequence partly withheld): f1 bacteriophage origin of replication; arrow indicates direction of (+) strand synthesis
   5252..5356    +  promoter       AmpR promoter: bla
   5357..6217    +  CDS            AmpR: β-lactamase; bla; confers resistance to ampicillin, carbenicillin, and related antibiotics
   6388..6976    +  rep_origin     ori: high-copy-number ColE1/pMB1/pBR322/pUC origin of replication
   7159..7251    +  CDS            lacI (fragment): lac repressor; lacI; The lac repressor binds to the lac operator to inhibit transcription in E. coli. This inhibition can be relieved by adding lactose or isopropyl-β-D-thiogalactopyranoside (IPTG).
   7264..7285    +  protein_bind   CAP binding site: CAP binding activates transcription in the presence of cAMP. E. coli catabolite activator protein
   7300..7330    +  promoter       lac promoter: promoter for the E. coli lac operon
   7338..7354    +  protein_bind   lac operator: The lac repressor binds to the lac operator to inhibit transcription in E. coli. This inhibition can be relieved by adding lactose or isopropyl-β-D-thiogalactopyranoside (IPTG). lac repressor encoded by lacI
   7404..130     -  repeat_region  AAV2 ITR (fragment) (across the origin): inverted terminal repeat of adeno-associated virus serotype 2 inverted
