[The description below was written by a language model from this plasmid's Addgene catalogue record and pLannotate feature annotations shown in this document.]
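Description:
pEMS2112 is a single-stranded AAV2-based transfer plasmid (7,404 bp) for mammalian expression, in which the NR2E1-derived minipromoter Ple264 drives Emerald GFP. The expression cassette sits between two AAV2 inverted terminal repeats, one spanning the plasmid origin and one downstream of the cassette. These repeats are the cis elements needed for replication and packaging of the intervening DNA into recombinant AAV particles when rep, cap and helper functions are supplied in trans.

The automated feature table does not annotate the minipromoter itself. There is a roughly 3.1 kb unannotated stretch between the upstream ITR and the chimeric intron, and this is presumably where Ple264 lies. The depositor directs users to the annotated GenBank file for its exact position. Downstream of that region come a chimeric β-globin/immunoglobulin heavy chain intron, which typically improves transcript processing and expression, the mammalian codon-optimised EmGFP coding sequence, and an SV40 polyadenylation signal with a small adjoining remnant of large T antigen sequence. No WPRE or epitope tag is annotated.

The bacterial backbone carries an ampicillin resistance gene with its own promoter, a ColE1/pUC-type origin, an f1 origin, and leftover lac elements (lacZα and lacI fragments, CAP site, lac promoter and operator) from the parental cloning vector. Although the origin is annotated as a high-copy type, the catalogue lists the plasmid as low copy and names the SURE strain for propagation, a recombination-deficient host commonly chosen to keep ITRs intact.

The construct serves as a reporter for testing the cell-type specificity of the NR2E1 minipromoter after viral delivery. It comes from a body of work on promoters and driver strains for eye and brain.
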