Addgene plasmid #49137: pEMS2112
Purpose: AAV plasmid with NR2E1 (Ple264) promoter driving expression of EmGFP.
Depositing lab: Elizabeth Simpson. Depositing organization: University of British Columbia. Publication: Twenty-Seven Tamoxifen-Inducible iCre-Driver Mouse Strains for Eye and Brain; Including Seventeen Carrying a New Inducible-First Constitutive-Ready Allele. Korecki AJ, Hickmott JW, Lam SL, Dreolini L, Mathelier A, Baker O, Kuehne C, Bonaguro RJ, Smith J, Tan CV, Zhou M, Goldowitz D, Deussing JM, Stewart AF, Wasserman WW, Holt RA, Simpson EM. Genetics. 2019 Feb 14. pii: genetics.119.301984. doi: 10.1534/genetics.119.301984. PubMed 30765420.
Backbone
  Vector backbone: AAV2
  Vector type: Mammalian Expression, AAV
Growth in bacteria
  Bacterial resistance: Ampicillin, 100 μg/mL
  Growth temperature: 37°C
  Growth strain: SURE
  Copy number: Low Copy
Gene/Insert
  Gene/Insert name: ssAAV-Ple264-emGFP (alt name: emGFP)
  Species: Synthetic
  Promoter: NR2E1
  Cloning method: Restriction Enzyme; 5′ cloning site Unknown (unknown if destroyed); 3′ cloning site Unknown (unknown if destroyed)
Terms and licenses: Academic/Nonprofit Terms; Industry Terms: Not Available to Industry
Depositor comments: Please see the annotated GenBank file and the additional image file for the specific location of the minipromoter in this plasmid.
How to cite: pEMS2112 was a gift from Elizabeth Simpson (Addgene plasmid # 49137 ; http://n2t.net/addgene:49137 ; RRID:Addgene_49137)
