>Addgene plasmid #49137 | pEMS2112 | addgene partial sequence | sequence record 80698 | EBV-rev 5'-GTGGTTTGTCCAAACTCATC-3'
GATCGCGCTTCTCGTTGGGGTCTTTGCTCAGGGCGGACTGGGTGCTCAGGTAGTGGTTGTCGGGCAGCAG
CACGGGGCCGTCGCCGATGGGGGTGTTCTGCTGGTAGTGGTCGGCGAGCTGCACGCTGCCGTCCTCGATG
TTGTGGCGGGTCTTGAAGTTCACCTTGATGCCGTTCTTCTGCTTGTCGGCGGTGATATAGACCTTGTGGC
TGTTGTAGTTGTACTCCAGCTTGTGCCCCANGATGTTGCCGTCCTCCTTGAAGTCGATGCCCTTCAGCTC
GATGCGGTTCACCA
