>Addgene plasmid #49137 | pEMS2112 | addgene partial sequence | sequence record 80845 | pCAGGS-3 5'-TCCTTAAACCTGTCTTGTAA-3'
CGACCAACTTCGGCGCGCCAGCGGTTGGTGGGCGCTGCCCGAGTCCCGGCCGGCAGCGCCCGCCTCGCCG
CCGGGCGCCGCCGCTCTCCAGCTGCCCTCCAGCCTGCAAGGCTCCTGGGCGGGACAGGTGGGTGTCAGTC
GCGCGCTGCGCTGCTCCCTGGGCGCTCAGAATTCGTCCAACAGTGGAAATTTAAGCATCCTTAAGTTTCT
TCCCGGCTCTTGCAAAACCGCAGCTGCTGGGAATGCTGCTTGATATGGACACACACATGGACAGACAGAT
GGAGAGATGGACAGGAAGACTGAGGAAGAAGGAAGAACAGCAAGAGAGGGATGTTGAAAGACAGAGATGG
AGACACGAAAATGGCCTTCCTACGGAGCGAAATCCCTCTTTTTCCCCATTCCTGTCACTCAGTCTTCGAT
CTCTCCCTCTACATAGGCATGCAGAGTGTGGGCAATCTCTGCCGACCGCTGGTCTCCCAAGGAAAGAAGG
AAAACACTACCGCAGTCTCAGAGGCAGACGGGCTCCGCGCTGCCGGAACCCAAGCGCAGAGTGGGAAAAC
TAGATTGCTGGGAAATCTTCCGAGGGAAGAGGCGGCCAGGTCCGGGTTTCCGGGGAGAGCCGCGCACGCA
GCGGCGAAGGGTCCCCGAAGTTCATTACCCCGTGACTTTGTGCCTGTCGCTGCGGGCTGGGTCCCCTGTA
ATATCTCCAGAAGCGCTCTGACAGGCAGCCGCGGGGAGGGGAATAGGGCGTCCCTGGCCCACTTAGCTTT
TCCCCCAACTCCTGGCGGGGTCTGACGTCAGCCATGTGCGGGGAGGGGATGGGAAGAGGGAGGGGGTTAA
ATGCTAATGATATTAATGAACCTCCAAGCGGCTCCCAAAGAAAATGCAGGCGCTGTCGGAGCTTACGAGT
TAGAAAGTGTG
