>Addgene plasmid #49137 | pEMS2112 | addgene partial sequence | sequence record 81506 | MoCloF 5'-agcgaggaagcggaagagcg-3'
GGCCGATTCATTAATGCAGCTGGCACGACAGGTTTCCCGACTGGAAAGCGGGCAGTGAGCGCAACGCAAT
TAATGTGAGTTAGCTCACTCATTAGGCACCCCAGGCTTTACACTTTATGCTTCCGGCTCGTATGTTGTGT
GGAATTGTGAGCGGATAACAATTTCACACAGGAAACAGCTATGACCATGATTACGCCAGATTTAATTAAG
GCCTTAATTAGGCTGCGCGC
